>Addgene plasmid #191616 | pBAD-T-GECO1 | addgene full sequence | sequence record 374865 | Addgene NGS Result
AGGACGCCCGCCATAAACTGCCAGGCATCAAATTAAGCAGAAGGCCATCCTGACGGATGGCCTTTTTGCG
TTTCTACAAACTCTTTTGTTTATTTTTCTAAATACATTCAAATATGTATCCGCTCATGAGACAATAACCC
TGATAAATGCTTTAATAATATTGAAAAAGGAAGAGTATGAGTATTCAACATTTCCGTGTCGCCCTTATTC
CCTTTTTTGCGGCATTTTGCCTTCCTGTTTTTGCTCACCCAGAAACGCTGGTGAAAGTAAAAGATGCTGA
AGATCAGTTGGGTGCACGAGTGGGTTACATCGAACTGGATCTCAACAGCGGTAAGATCCTTGAGAGTTTT
CGCCCCGAAGAACGTTTTCCAATGATGAGCACTTTTAAAGTTCTGCTATGTGGCGCGGTATTATCCCGTG
TTGACGCCGGGCAAGAGCAACTCGGTCGCCGCATACACTATTCTCAGAATGACTTGGTTGAGTACTCACC
AGTCACAGAAAAGCATCTTACGGATGGCATGACAGTAAGAGAATTATGCAGTGCTGCCATAACCATGAGT
GATAACACTGCGGCCAACTTACTTCTGACAACGATCGGAGGACCGAAGGAGCTAACCGCTTTTTTGCACA
ACATGGGGGATCATGTAACTCGCCTTGATCGTTGGGAACCGGAGCTGAATGAAGCCATACCAAACGACGA
GCGTGACACCACGATGCCTGTAGCAATGGCAACAACGTTGCGCAAACTATTAACTGGCGAACTACTTACT
CTAGCTTCCCGGCAACAATTAATAGACTGGATGGAGGCGGATAAAGTTGCAGGACCACTTCTGCGCTCGG
CCCTTCCGGCTGGCTGGTTTATTGCTGATAAATCTGGAGCCGGTGAGCGTGGGTCTCGCGGTATCATTGC
AGCACTGGGGCCAGATGGTAAGCCCTCCCGTATCGTAGTTATCTACACGACGGGGAGTCAGGCAACTATG
GATGAACGAAATAGACAGATCGCTGAGATAGGTGCCTCACTGATTAAGCATTGGTAACTGTCAGACCAAG
TTTACTCATATATACTTTAGATTGATTTAAAACTTCATTTTTAATTTAAAAGGATCTAGGTGAAGATCCT
TTTTGATAATCTCATGACCAAAATCCCTTAACGTGAGTTTTCGTTCCACTGAGCGTCAGACCCCGTAGAA
AAGATCAAAGGATCTTCTTGAGATCCTTTTTTTCTGCGCGTAATCTGCTGCTTGCAAACAAAACAACCAC
CGCTACCAGCGGTGGTTTGTTTGCCGGATCAAGAGCTACCAACTCTTTTTCCGAAGGTAACTGGCTTCAG
CAGAGCGCAGATACCAAATACTGTCCTTCTAGTGTAGCCGTAGTTAGGCCACCACTTCAAGAACTCTGTA
GCACCGCCTACATACCTCGCTCTGCTAATCCTGTTACCAGTGGCTGCTGCCAGTGGCGATAAGTCGTGTC
TTACCGGGTTGGACTCAAGACGATAGTTACCGGATAAGGCGCAGCGGTCGGGCTGAACGGGGGGTTCGTG
CACACAGCCCAGCTTGGAGCGAACGACCTACACCGAACTGAGATACCTACAGCGTGAGCTATGAGAAAGC
GCCACGCTTCCCGAAGGGAGAAAGGCGGACAGGTATCCGGTAAGCGGCAGGGTCGGAACAGGAGAGCGCA
CGAGGGAGCTTCCAGGGGGAAACGCCTGGTATCTTTATAGTCCTGTCGGGTTTCGCCACCTCTGACTTGA
GCGTCGATTTTTGTGATGCTCGTCAGGGGGGCGGAGCCTATGGAAAAACGCCAGCAACGCGGCCTTTTTA
CGGTTCCTGGCCTTTTGCTGGCCTTTTGCTCACATGTTCTTTCCTGCGTTATCCCCTGATTCTGTGGATA
ACCGTATTACCGCCTTTGAGTGAGCTGATACCGCTCGCCGCAGCCGAACGACCGAGCGCAGCGAGTCAGT
GAGCGAGGAAGCGGAAGAGCGCCTGATGCGGTATTTTCTCCTTACGCATCTGTGCGGTATTTCACACCGC
ATATGGTGCACTCTCAGTACAATCTGCTCTGATGCCGCATAGTTAAGCCAGTATACACTCCGCTATCGCT
ACGTGACTGGGTCATGGCTGCGCCCCGACACCCGCCAACACCCGCTGACGCGCCCTGACGGGCTTGTCTG
CTCCCGGCATCCGCTTACAGACAAGCTGTGACCGTCTCCGGGAGCTGCATGTGTCAGAGGTTTTCACCGT
CATCACCGAAACGCGCGAGGCAGCAGATCAATTCGCGCGCGAAGGCGAAGCGGCATGCATAATGTGCCTG
TCAAATGGACGAAGCAGGGATTCTGCAAACCCTATGCTACTCCGTCAAGCCGTCAATTGTCTGATTCGTT
ACCAATTATGACAACTTGACGGCTACATCATTCACTTTTTCTTCACAACCGGCACGGAACTCGCTCGGGC
TGGCCCCGGTGCATTTTTTAAATACCCGCGAGAAATAGAGTTGATCGTCAAAACCAACATTGCGACCGAC
GGTGGCGATAGGCATCCGGGTGGTGCTCAAAAGCAGCTTCGCCTGGCTGATACGTTGGTCCTCGCGCCAG
CTTAAGACGCTAATCCCTAACTGCTGGCGGAAAAGATGTGACAGACGCGACGGCGACAAGCAAACATGCT
GTGCGACGCTGGCGATATCAAAATTGCTGTCTGCCAGGTGATCGCTGATGTACTGACAAGCCTCGCGTAC
CCGATTATCCATCGGTGGATGGAGCGACTCGTTAATCGCTTCCATGCGCCGCAGTAACAATTGCTCAAGC
AGATTTATCGCCAGCAGCTCCGAATAGCGCCCTTCCCCTTGCCCGGCGTTAATGATTTGCCCAAACAGGT
CGCTGAAATGCGGCTGGTGCGCTTCATCCGGGCGAAAGAACCCCGTATTGGCAAATATTGACGGCCAGTT
AAGCCATTCATGCCAGTAGGCGCGCGGACGAAAGTAAACCCACTGGTGATACCATTCGCGAGCCTCCGGA
TGACGACCGTAGTGATGAATCTCTCCTGGCGGGAACAGCAAAATATCACCCGGTCGGCAAACAAATTCTC
GTCCCTGATTTTTCACCACCCCCTGACCGCGAATGGTGAGATTGAGAATATAACCTTTCATTCCCAGCGG
TCGGTCGATAAAAAAATCGAGATAACCGTTGGCCTCAATCGGCGTTAAACCCGCCACCAGATGGGCATTA
AACGAGTATCCCGGCAGCAGGGGATCATTTTGCGCTTCAGCCATACTTTTCATACTCCCGCCATTCAGAG
AAGAAACCAATTGTCCATATTGCATCAGACATTGCCGTCACTGCGTCTTTTACTGGCTCTTCTCGCTAAC
CAAACCGGTAACCCCGCTTATTAAAAGCATTCTGTAACAAAGCGGGACCAAAGCCATGACAAAAACGCGT
AACAAAAGTGTCTATAATCACGGCAGAAAAGTCCACATTGATTATTTGCACGGCGTCACACTTTGCTATG
CCATAGCATTTTTATCCATAAGATTAGCGGATCCTACCTGACGCTTTTTATCGCAACTCTCTACTGTTTC
TCCATACCCGTTTTTTGGGCTAACAGGAGGAATTAACCATGGGGGGTTCTCATCATCATCATCATCATGG
TATGGCTAGCATGACTGGTGGACAGCAAATGGGTCGGGATCTGTACGACGATGACGATAAGGATCCGAGC
TCGAGAATGGTGAGCAAGGGCGATGAGACCACAATGGGCGTAATCAAGCCCGACATGAAGATCAAGCTGA
AGATGGAGGGCAACGTGAATGGCCACGCCTTCGTGATCGAGGGCGAGGGCGAGGGCAAGCCCTACGACGG
CACCCACACCATCAACCTGGAGGTGAAGGAGGGAGCCCCCCTGCCCTTCTCCTACGACATCCTGACCACC
GCGTTCGCCTACGGCAACAGGGCCTTCACCAAGTACCCCGACGACATCCCCGACTACTTCAAGCAGTCCT
TCCCCGAGGGCTACTCTTGGGAGCGCATCATGACCTTCGAGGACAAGGGCATCGTGAAGGTGAAGTCCGA
CATCTCGATGGAGGAGGGCTCCTTCATCTACGAAATATACCTCAAGGGCGAGAACTTCCCCCCCAACGGT
CCCGTGATGCAGAAGAAGACCACCGGCTGGCGGAATCGTGATCAACTGACTGAAGAGCAGATCGCAGAAT
TTAAAGAGGCTTTCTCCCTATTTGATAAGGACGGGGATGGAACAATAACAACCGAGGAGCTGGGGACGGT
GATGCGGTCTCTGGGGCAGAACCCCACAGAAGCAGAGCTGCAGGACATGATCAATGTAGTAGATGCCGAC
GGTGACGGCGCAATCGACTTCCCTGAGTTCCTGACAATGATGTCAAGAAAAATGAACTACAGGGACACGG
AAGAGGAAATTAGAGAAGCGTTCGGTGTGTTTGATAAGGATGGCAATGGCTACATCAGTGCAGCAGAGCT
TCACCGCGTGATGACAAACCTTGGAGAAAAGTTATCAGATGAAGAGGTTGATGATGTGATCAGGGAAGCA
GACATCGATGGGGATGGTCTGGTAAACTACGAAGAGTTTGTACAAATGATGACAGCGAAGGGTGGCGGAG
GTTCTGTCGACTCATCACGTCATAAGTGGAATAAGACAGGTCACGCAGTCAGAGCTATAGGTCGGCTGAG
CTCAATTGGGGGTGAGAAGATGTACGTGCGCGACGGCGTGCTGAAGGGCGACGTCGAGCACGAGCTGCTG
CTGAAGGGCGGCGGCCACCACCGCGTTGACTTCAAGACCATCTACAGGGCCAAGAAGGCGGTGAAGCTGC
CCGACTATCACTTTGTGGACCACCACATCGAGATCCTGAACCACGACAAGGACTACAACAAGGTGACCGT
CTACGAGAGCGCCGCGGCCCGCAACTCCCGTAGGGGCATGGACGAGCTGTACAAGTAAAAGCTTGGCTGT
TTTGGCGGATGAGAGAAGATTTTCAGCCTGATACAGATTAAATCAGAACGCAGAAGCGGTCTGATAAAAC
AGAATTTGCCTGGCGGCAGTAGCGCGGTGGTCCCACCTGACCCCATGCCGAACTCAGAAGTGAAACGCCG
TAGCGCCGATGGTAGTGTGGGGTCTCCCCATGCGAGAGTAGGGAACTGCCAGGCATCAAATAAAACGAAA
GGCTCAGTCGAAAGACTGGGCCTTTCGTTTTATCTGTTGTTTGTCGGTGAACGCTCTCCTGAGTAGGACA
AATCCGCCGGGAGCGGATTTGAACGTTGCGAAGCAACGGCCCGGAGGGTGGCGGGC
Features (pLannotate 1.2.2; 18 found; start..end, strand, type, name):
     39..66      +  terminator     rrnB T2 terminator: transcription terminator T2 from the E. coli rrnB gene
     85..176     +  promoter       AmpR promoter: bla
    177..1037    +  CDS            AmpR: β-lactamase; bla; confers resistance to ampicillin, carbenicillin, and related antibiotics
   1208..1796    +  rep_origin     ori: high-copy-number ColE1/pMB1/pBR322/pUC origin of replication
   1982..2122    -  misc_feature   bom: basis of mobility region from pBR322
   2224..2264    -  CDS            rop (fragment): Rop protein, which maintains plasmids at low copy number; rop
   2386..3264    -  CDS            araC: L-arabinose regulatory protein; araC
   3291..3575    +  promoter       araBAD promoter: araBAD; promoter of the L-arabinose operon of E. coli; the araC regulatory gene is transcribed in the opposite direction (Guzman et al., 1995)
   3621..3641    +  CDS            capTEV™ (fragment): composite tag for in vivo biotinylation, TEV protease cleavage, and 6xHis tagging
   3642..3674    +  CDS            T7 tag (gene 10 leader): leader peptide from bacteriophage T7 gene 10 promotes efficient translation in E. coli
   3678..3701    +  CDS            Xpress™ tag: Xpress™ epitope tag, including an enterokinase recognition and cleavage site
   3717..4160    +  CDS            mTFP1 (fragment): monomeric teal (cyan) fluorescent protein (Ai et al., 2006) mammalian codon-optimized
   4170..4610    +  CDS            CALM_TETPY: Experimental evidence at protein level: Swiss-Prot protein existence level 1. Calmodulin mediates the control of a large number of enzymes, ion channels and other proteins by Ca(2+). Among the enzymes to be stimulated by the calmodulin-Ca(2+) complex are a number of protein kinases and phosphatases. From Tetrahymena pyriformis.
   4638..4694    +  CDS            calmodulin-binding peptide: calmodulin-binding peptide from avian smooth muscle myosin light chain kinase
   4704..4928    +  CDS            Dendra (fragment): Dendra is a photoconvertible red fluorescent protein published in 2006, derived from Dendronephthya sp.. It has high acid sensitivity.
   4934..4958    +  CDS            mNeonGreen (fragment): bright monomeric yellow-green fluorescent protein derived from LanYFP (Shaner et al., 2013)
   5048..5163    +  ncRNA          5S rRNA: Accession: RF00001 - 5S ribosomal RNA
   5167..5253    +  terminator     rrnB T1 terminator: Escherichia coli rrnB; transcription terminator T1 from the E. coli rrnB gene
