[The description below was written by a language model from this plasmid's Addgene catalogue record and pLannotate feature annotations shown in this document.]
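Description:
pBAD-T-GECO1 is a bacterial expression plasmid of about 5.3 kb built on the pBAD backbone. It carries T-GECO1, a synthetic teal fluorescent genetically encoded calcium indicator. The plasmid replicates in E. coli from a high-copy ColE1/pMB1-type origin and is selected with ampicillin through the bla β-lactamase gene under its own promoter. A pBR322-derived bom region and a small remnant of rop are also present. Expression is controlled by the arabinose system. The araC regulator is transcribed divergently from the araBAD promoter, so the insert is kept off until L-arabinose is added. The rrnB T1 and T2 terminators lie downstream of the cassette.

The open reading frame begins with the backbone-encoded N-terminal leader. This leader contains a His tag (annotated only as a short fragment of a composite tag), the T7 gene 10 leader that aids translation, and an Xpress epitope with an enterokinase cleavage site. The roughly 1.2 kb indicator follows. The feature table shows an mTFP1-related fluorescent protein segment, then a calmodulin domain and a calmodulin-binding peptide from smooth muscle myosin light chain kinase, then further fluorescent-protein sequence. The automated annotation labels this last part as Dendra and mNeonGreen fragments, and the calmodulin as a Tetrahymena protein. These are most likely homology matches rather than the true origins of the parts. The layout suggests a calcium-sensing module inserted within the fluorescent protein, so that calcium-dependent binding of calmodulin to its peptide would alter fluorescence. The record gives the purpose simply as bacterial expression of T-GECO1. The associated publication describes a blue-shifted calcium indicator with enhanced two-photon absorption. The His tag would allow affinity purification of the protein.
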