Addgene plasmid #191616: pBAD-T-GECO1
Purpose: Bacterial expression plasmids for Teal Fluorescent Genetically Encoded Calcium Indicator T-GECO1
Depositing lab: Robert Campbell. Depositing organization: University of Alberta. Publication: Blue-shifted genetically encoded Ca(2+) indicator with enhanced two-photon absorption. Aggarwal A, Sunil S, Bendifallah I, Moon M, Drobizhev M, Zarowny L, Zheng J, Wu SY, Lohman AW, Tebo AG, Emiliani V, Podgorski K, Shen Y, Campbell RE. Neurophotonics. 2024 Apr;11(2):024207. doi: 10.1117/1.NPh.11.2.024207. PubMed 38577628.
Backbone
  Vector backbone: pBAD
  Vector type: Bacterial Expression
Growth in bacteria
  Bacterial resistance: Ampicillin, 100 μg/mL
  Growth temperature: 37°C
  Growth strain: DH5alpha
  Copy number: High Copy
Gene/Insert
  Gene/Insert name: T-GECO1
  Species: Synthetic
  Insert size (bp): 1200
  Tag / fusion protein: His tag (N terminal on backbone)
Terms and licenses: Academic/Nonprofit Terms; Industry Terms: Not Available to Industry
Depositor comments: Please visit https://doi.org/10.1101/2023.10.12.562058 for bioRxiv preprint.
How to cite: pBAD-T-GECO1 was a gift from Robert Campbell (Addgene plasmid # 191616 ; http://n2t.net/addgene:191616 ; RRID:Addgene_191616)
