>Addgene plasmid #191616 | pBAD-T-GECO1 | depositor partial sequence | sequence record 371464 | pBAD-T-GECO1 sequence 1239 bps
ATGGTGAGCAAGGGCGATGAGACCACAATGGGCGTAATCAAGCCCGACATGAAGATCAAGCTGAAGATGG
AGGGCAACGTGAATGGCCACGCCTTCGTGATCGAGGGCGAGGGCGAGGGCAAGCCCTACGACGGCACCCA
CACCATCAACCTGGAGGTGAAGGAGGGAGCCCCCCTGCCCTTCTCCTACGACATCCTGACCACCGCGTTC
GCCTACGGCAACAGGGCCTTCACCAAGTACCCCGACGACATCCCCGACTACTTCAAGCAGTCCTTCCCCG
AGGGCTACTCTTGGGAGCGCATCATGACCTTCGAGGACAAGGGCATCGTGAAGGTGAAGTCCGACATCTC
GATGGAGGAGGGCTCCTTCATCTACGAAATATACCTCAAGGGCGAGAACTTCCCCCCCAACGGTCCCGTG
ATGCAGAAGAAGACCACCGGCTGGCGGAATCGTGATCAACTGACTGAAGAGCAGATCGCAGAATTTAAAG
AGGCTTTCTCCCTATTTGATAAGGACGGGGATGGAACAATAACAACCGAGGAGCTGGGGACGGTGATGCG
GTCTCTGGGGCAGAACCCCACAGAAGCAGAGCTGCAGGACATGATCAATGTAGTAGATGCCGACGGTGAC
GGCGCAATCGACTTCCCTGAGTTCCTGACAATGATGTCAAGAAAAATGAACTACAGGGACACGGAAGAAG
AAATTAGAGAAGCGTTCGGTGTGTTTGATAAGGATGGCAATGGCTACATCAGTGCAGCAGAGCTTCACCG
CGTGATGACAAACCTTGGAGAAAAGTTATCAGATGAAGAGGTTGATGATGTGATCAGGGAAGCAGACATC
GATGGGGATGGTCTGGTAAACTACGAAGAGTTTGTACAAATGATGACAGCGAAGGGTGGCGGAGGTTCTG
TCGACTCATCACGTCATAAGTGGAATAAGACAGGTCACGCAGTCAGAGCTATAGGTCGGCTGAGCTCAAT
TGGGGGTGAGAAGATGTACGTGCGCGACGGCGTGCTGAAGGGCGACGTCGAGCACGAGCTGCTGCTGAAG
GGCGGCGGCCACCACCGCGTTGACTTCAAGACCATCTACAGGGCCAAGAAGGCGGTGAAGCTGCCCGACT
ATCACTTTGTGGACCACCACATCGAGATCCTGAACCACGACAAGGACTACAACAAGGTGACCGTCTACGA
GAGCGCCGCGGCCCGCAACTCCCGTAGGGGCATGGACGAGCTGTACAAG
